>Addgene plasmid #20391 | pNC861 | depositor full sequence | sequence record 9600 | Author sequence
AGCGCCCAATACGCAAACCGCCTCTCCCCGCGCGTTGGCCGATTCATTAATGCAGCTGGCACGACAGGTT
TCCCGACTGGAAAGCGGGCAGTGAGCGCAACGCAATTAATGTGAGTTAGCTCACTCATTAGGCACCCCAG
GCTTTACACTTTATGCTTCCGGCTCGTATGTTGTGTGGAATTGTGAGCGGATAACAATTTCACACAGGAA
ACAGCTATGACCATGATTACGAATTCGAGCTCTGGAGAATATACTAAGGGTACTGTTGACATTGCGAAGA
GCGACAAAGATTTTGTTATCGGCTTTATTGCTCAAAGAGACATGGGTGGAAGAGATGAAGGTTACGATTG
GTTGATTATGACACCCGGTGTGGGTTTAGATGACAAGGGAGACGCATTGGGTCAACAGTATAGAACCGTG
GATGATGTGGTCTCTACAGGATCTGACATTATTATTGTTGGAAGAGGACTATTTGCAAAGGGAAGGGATG
CTAAGGTAGAGGGTGAACGTTACAGAAAAGCAGGCTGGGAAGCATATTTGAGAAGATGCGGCCAGCAAAA
CTAAAAAACTGTATTATAAGTAAATGCATGTATACTAAACTCACAAATTAGAGCTTCAATTTAATTATAT
CAGTTATTACCCGGTACCCCCCTCGAGGAATTTTCAAAAATTCTTACTTTTTTTTTGGATGGACGCAAAG
AAGTTTAATAATCATATTACATGGCATTACCACCATATACATATCCATATCTAATCTTACTTATATGTTG
TGGAAATGTAAAGAGCCCCATTATCTTAGCCTAAAAAAACCTTCTCTTTGGAACTTTCAGTAATACGCTT
AACTGCTCATTGCTATATTGAAGTACGGATTAGAAGCCGCCGAGCGGGCGACAGCCCTCCGACGGAAGAC
TCTCCTCCGTGCGTCCTCGTCTTCACCGGTCGCGTTCCTGAAACGCAGATGTGCCTCGCGCCGCACTGCT
CCGAACAATAAAGATTCTACAATACTAGCTTTTATGGTTATGAAGAGGAAAAATTGGCAGTAACCTGGCC
CCACAAACCTTCAAATTAACGAATCAAATTAACAACCATAGGATGATAATGCGATTAGTTTTTTAGCCTT
ATTTCTGGGGTAATTAATCAGCGAAGCGATGATTTTTGATCTATTAACAGATATATAAATGGAAAAGCTG
CATAACCACTTTAACTAATACTTTCAACATTTTCAGTTTGTATTACTTCTTATTCAAATGTCATAAAAGT
ATCAACAAAAAATTGTTAATATACCTCTATACTTTAACGTCAAGGAGAAAAAACCCCGGATCTGCCAGGC
GTGTATATAGCGTGGATGGCCAGGCAACTTTAGTGCTGACACATACAGGCATATATATATGTGTGCGACG
ACACATGATCATATGGCATGCATGTGCTCTGTATGTATATAAAACTCTTGTTTTCTTCTTTTCTCTAAAT
ATTCTTTCCTTATACATTAGGTCCTTTGTAGCATAAATTACTATACTTCTATAGACACGCAAACACAAAT
ACACACACTAAATTACCGGATCAATTCGCCTGCTTATCTTTCTTCTTCCGAAAGTGCTACTTCAGAAAGA
GCAAGAACTGTACGGATAAGGATAAGTATATCTTCTATCTACTACAATACGAAAAGAACTCTCGAACTCT
CCCTCCCACTTTACTTTAACTAATAGATTATGCAGATTTTCGTCAAGACTTTGACCGGTAAAACCATAAC
ATTGGAAGTTGAATCTTCCGATACCATCGACAACGTTAAGTCGAAAATTCAAGACAAGGAAGGTATCCCT
CCAGATCAACAAAGATTGATCTTTGCCGGTAAGCAGCTAGAAGACGGTAGAACGCTGTCTGATTACAACA
TTCAGAAGGAGTCCACCTTACATCTTGTGCTAAGGCTAAGAGGTGGTTATCACGGATCCGGAGCTTGGCT
GTTGCCCGTCTCACTGGTGAAAAGAAAAACCACCCTGGCGCCCAATACGCAAACCGCCTCTCCCCGCGCG
TTGGCCGATTCATTAATGCAGAGATCCAGTAAAGGAGAAGAACTTTTCACTGGAGTTGTCCCAATTCTTG
TTGAATTAGATGGTGATGTTAATGGGCACAAATTTTCTGTCAGTGGAGAGGGTGAAGGTGATGCAACATA
CGGAAAACTTACCCTTAAATTTATTTGCACTACTGGAAAACTACCTGTTCCATGGCCAACACTTGTCACT
ACTTTGACTTGGGGTGTTCAATGCTTTTCAAGATACCCAGATCATATGAAACGGCATGACTTTTTCAAGA
GTGCCATGCCCGAAGGTTATGTACAGGAAAGAACTATATTTTTCAAAGATGACGGGAACTACAAGACACG
TGCTGAAGTCAAGTTTGAAGGTGATACCCTTGTTAATAGAATCGAGTTAAAAGGTATTGATTTTAAAGAA
GATGGAAACATTCTTGGACACAAATTGGAATACAACTATATTTCACACAATGTATACATCACTGCAGACA
AACAAAAGAATGGAATCAAAGCTCATTTCAAAATTAGACACAACATTGAAGATGGAAGCGTTCAACTAGC
AGACCATTATCAACAAAATACTCCAATTGGCGATGGCCCTGTCCTTTTACCAGACAACCATTACCTGTCC
ACACAATCTGCCCTTTCGAAAGATCCCAACGAAAAGAGAGACCACATGGTCCTTCTTGAGTTTGTAACAG
CTGCTGGGATTACACATGGCATGGATGAACTATACAAATAGGGCGCGCCACTTCTAAATAAGCGAATTTC
TTATGATTTATGATTTTTATTATTAAATAAGTTATAAAAAAAATAAGTGTATACAAATTTTAAAGTGACT
CTTAGGTTTTAAAACGAAAATTCTTATTCTTGAGTAACTCTTTCCTGTAGGTCAGGTTGCTTTCTCAGGT
ATAGTATGAGGTCGCTCTTATTGACCACACCTCTACCGGCAGATCCGCTAGGGATAACAGGGTAATATAG
ATCTGTTTAGCTTGCCTCGTCCCCGCCGGGTCACCCGGCCAGCGACATGGAGGCCCAGAATACCCTCCTT
GACAGTCTTGACGTGCGCAGCTCAGGGGCATGATGTGACTGTCGCCCGTACATTTAGCCCATACATCCCC
ATGTATAATCATTTGCATCCATACATTTTGATGGCCGCACGGCGCGAAGCAAAAATTACGGCTCCTCGCT
GCAGACCTGCGAGCAGGGAAACGCTCCCCTCACAGACGCGTTGAATTGTCCCCACGCCGCGCCCCTGTAG
AGAAATATAAAAGGTTAGGATTTGCCACTGAGGTTCTTCTTTCATATACTTCCTTTTAAAATCTTGCTAG
GATACAGTTCTCACATCACATCCGAACATAAACAACCATGGGTAGGAGGGCTTTTGTAGAAAGAAATACG
AACGAAACGAAAATCAGCGTTGCCATCGCTTTGGACAAAGCTCCCTTACCTGAAGAGTCGAATTTTATTG
ATGAACTTATAACTTCCAAGCATACAAACCAAAAGGGAGAACAAGTAATCCAAGTAGACACGGGAATTGG
ATTCTTGGATCACATGTATCATGCACTGGCTAAACATGCAGGCTGGAGCTTACGACTTTACTCAAGAGGT
GATTTAATCATCGATGATCATCACACTGCAGAAGATACTGCTATTGCACTTGGTATTGCATTCAAGCAGG
CTATGAGTAACTTTGCCGGCGTTAAAAGATTTGGACATGCTTATTGTCCACTTGACGAAGCTCTTTCTAG
AAGCGTAGTTGACTTGTCGGGACGGCCCTATGCTGTTATCGATTTGGGATTAAAGCGTGAAAAGGTTGGG
GAATTGTCCTGTGAAATGATCCCTCACTTACTATATTCCTTTTCGGTAGCAGCTGGAATTACTTTGCATG
TTACCTGCTTATATGGTAGTAATGACCATCATCGTGCTGAAAGCGCTTTTAAATCTCTGGCTGTTGCCAT
GCGCGCGGCTACTAGTCTTACTGGAAGTTCTGAAGTCCCAAGCACGAAGGGAGTGTTGTAAAGAGTACTG
ACAATAAAAAGATTCTTGTTTTCAAGAACTTGTCATTTGTATAGTTTTTTTATATTGTAGTTGTTCTATT
TTAATCAAATGTTAGCGTGATTTATATTTTTTTTCGCCTCGACATCATCTGCCCAGATGCGAAGTTAAGT
GCGCAGAAAGTAATATCATGCGTCAATCGTATGTGAATGCTGGTCGCTATACTGCTGTCGATTCGATACT
AACGCTCGACCTGCAGGCATGAAGATGGGAATCTCGGTCGTAATGATTTCTATAATGACGAAAAAAAAAA
AATTGGAAAGAAAAAGCTTCATGGCCTTTATAAAAAGGAACTATCCAATACCTCGCCAGAACCAAGTAAC
AGTATTTTACGGGGCACAAATCAAGAACAATAAGACAGGACTGTAAAGATGGACGCATTGAACTCCAAAG
AACAACAAGAGTTCCAAAAAGTAGTGGAACAAAAGCAAATGAAGGATTTCATGCGTTTGTACTCTAATCT
GGTAGAAAGATGTTTCACAGACTGTGTCAATGACTTCACAACATCAAAGCTAACCAATAAGGAACAAACA
TGCATCATGAAGTGCTCAGAAAAGTTCTTGAAGCATAGCGAACGTGTAGGGCAGCGTTTCCAAGAACAAA
ACGCTGCCTTGGGACAAGGCTTGGGCCGATAAGGTGTACTGGCGTATATATATCTAATTATGTATCTCTG
GTGTCGACAAGCTTGGCACTGGCCGTCGTTTTACAACGTCGTGACTGGGAAAACCCTGGCGTTACCCAAC
TTAATCGCCTTGCAGCACATCCCCCTTTCGCCAGCTGGCGTAATAGCGAAGAGGCCCGCACCGATCGCCC
TTCCCAACAGTTGCGCAGCCTGAATGGCGAATGGCGCCTGATGCGGTATTTTCTCCTTACGCATCTGTGC
GGTATTTCACACCGCATA
[142 nt withheld, positions 4989-5130]
C
[141 nt withheld, positions 5132-5272]
CCTTTGACGTTGGAGTCCACGTTCTTT
[37 nt withheld, positions 5300-5336]
ACCCTATCTCGGGCTATTCTTTTGATTTATAAGGGATTTTGCCGATTTCGGCCTATTGGTTAAAAAATGA
GCTGATTTAACAAAAATTTAACGCGAATTTTAACAAAATATTAACGTTTACAATTTTATGGTGCACTCTC
AGTACAATCTGCTCTGATGCCGCATAGTTAAGCCAGCCCCGACACCCGCCAACACCCGCTGACGCGCCCT
GACGGGCTTGTCTGCTCCCGGCATCCGCTTACAGACAAGCTGTGACCGTCTCCGGGAGCTGCATGTGTCA
GAGGTTTTCACCGTCATCACCGAAACGCGCGAGACGAAAGGGCCTCGTGATACGCCTATTTTTATAGGTT
AATGTCATGATAATAATGGTTTCTTAGACGTCAGGTGGCACTTTTCGGGGAAATGTGCGCGGAACCCCTA
TTTGTTTATTTTTCTAAATACATTCAAATATGTATCCGCTCATGAGACAATAACCCTGATAAATGCTTCA
ATAATATTGAAAAAGGAAGAGTATGAGTATTCAACATTTCCGTGTCGCCCTTATTCCCTTTTTTGCGGCA
TTTTGCCTTCCTGTTTTTGCTCACCCAGAAACGCTGGTGAAAGTAAAAGATGCTGAAGATCAGTTGGGTG
CACGAGTGGGTTACATCGAACTGGATCTCAACAGCGGTAAGATCCTTGAGAGTTTTCGCCCCGAAGAACG
TTTTCCAATGATGAGCACTTTTAAAGTTCTGCTATGTGGCGCGGTATTATCCCGTATTGACGCCGGGCAA
GAGCAACTCGGTCGCCGCATACACTATTCTCAGAATGACTTGGTTGAGTACTCACCAGTCACAGAAAAGC
ATCTTACGGATGGCATGACAGTAAGAGAATTATGCAGTGCTGCCATAACCATGAGTGATAACACTGCGGC
CAACTTACTTCTGACAACGATCGGAGGACCGAAGGAGCTAACCGCTTTTTTGCACAACATGGGGGATCAT
GTAACTCGCCTTGATCGTTGGGAACCGGAGCTGAATGAAGCCATACCAAACGACGAGCGTGACACCACGA
TGCCTGTAGCAATGGCAACAACGTTGCGCAAACTATTAACTGGCGAACTACTTACTCTAGCTTCCCGGCA
ACAATTAATAGACTGGATGGAGGCGGATAAAGTTGCAGGACCACTTCTGCGCTCGGCCCTTCCGGCTGGC
TGGTTTATTGCTGATAAATCTGGAGCCGGTGAGCGTGGGTCTCGCGGTATCATTGCAGCACTGGGGCCAG
ATGGTAAGCCCTCCCGTATCGTAGTTATCTACACGACGGGGAGTCAGGCAACTATGGATGAACGAAATAG
ACAGATCGCTGAGATAGGTGCCTCACTGATTAAGCATTGGTAACTGTCAGACCAAGTTTACTCATATATA
CTTTAGATTGATTTAAAACTTCATTTTTAATTTAAAAGGATCTAGGTGAAGATCCTTTTTGATAATCTCA
TGACCAAAATCCCTTAACGTGAGTTTTCGTTCCACTGAGCGTCAGACCCCGTAGAAAAGATCAAAGGATC
TTCTTGAGATCCTTTTTTTCTGCGCGTAATCTGCTGCTTGCAAACAAAAAAACCACCGCTACCAGCGGTG
GTTTGTTTGCCGGATCAAGAGCTACCAACTCTTTTTCCGAAGGTAACTGGCTTCAGCAGAGCGCAGATAC
CAAATACTGTCCTTCTAGTGTAGCCGTAGTTAGGCCACCACTTCAAGAACTCTGTAGCACCGCCTACATA
CCTCGCTCTGCTAATCCTGTTACCAGTGGCTGCTGCCAGTGGCGATAAGTCGTGTCTTACCGGGTTGGAC
TCAAGACGATAGTTACCGGATAAGGCGCAGCGGTCGGGCTGAACGGGGGGTTCGTGCACACAGCCCAGCT
TGGAGCGAACGACCTACACCGAACTGAGATACCTACAGCGTGAGCTATGAGAAAGCGCCACGCTTCCCGA
AGGGAGAAAGGCGGACAGGTATCCGGTAAGCGGCAGGGTCGGAACAGGAGAGCGCACGAGGGAGCTTCCA
GGGGGAAACGCCTGGTATCTTTATAGTCCTGTCGGGTTTCGCCACCTCTGACTTGAGCGTCGATTTTTGT
GATGCTCGTCAGGGGGGCGGAGCCTATGGAAAAACGCCAGCAACGCGGCCTTTTTACGGTTCCTGGCCTT
TTGCTGGCCTTTTGCTCACATGTTCTTTCCTGCGTTATCCCCTGATTCTGTGGATAACCGTATTACCGCC
TTTGAGTGAGCTGATACCGCTCGCCGCAGCCGAACGACCGAGCGCAGCGAGTCAGTGAGCGAGGAAGCGG
AAG
Features (pLannotate 1.2.2; 22 found; start..end, strand, type, name):
      2..94      +  CDS            lacI (fragment): lac repressor; lacI; The lac repressor binds to the lac operator to inhibit transcription in E. coli. This inhibition can be relieved by adding lactose or isopropyl-β-D-thiogalactopyranoside (IPTG).
    107..128     +  protein_bind   CAP binding site: CAP binding activates transcription in the presence of cAMP. E. coli catabolite activator protein
    143..173     +  promoter       lac promoter: promoter for the E. coli lac operon
    181..197     +  protein_bind   lac operator: The lac repressor binds to the lac operator to inhibit transcription in E. coli. This inhibition can be relieved by adding lactose or isopropyl-β-D-thiogalactopyranoside (IPTG). lac repressor encoded by lacI
    242..564     +  CDS            URA3 (fragment): orotidine-5'-phosphate decarboxylase, required for uracil biosynthesis; S. cerevisiae URA3; yeast auxotrophic marker, counterselectable with 5-fluoroorotic acid (5-FOA)
    662..1314    +  promoter       GAL1,10 promoter: GAL1 and GAL10 genes of S. cerevisiae; divergent inducible promoter, regulated by Gal4
   1710..1937    +  CDS            ubiquitin: Saccharomyces cerevisiae ubiquitin
   1958..2051    +  CDS            lacI (fragment): lac repressor; lacI; The lac repressor binds to the lac operator to inhibit transcription in E. coli. This inhibition can be relieved by adding lactose or isopropyl-β-D-thiogalactopyranoside (IPTG).
   2058..2771    +  CDS            GFP: Aequoria victoria green fluorescent protein
   2792..2979    +  terminator     ADH1 terminator: S. cerevisiae ADH1; transcription terminator for the S. cerevisiae alcohol dehydrogenase 1 (ADH1) gene
   3054..3397    +  promoter       TEF promoter: Ashbya gossypii TEF promoter
   3398..4051    +  CDS            S. pombe his5: imidazoleglycerol-phosphate dehydratase, required for histidine biosynthesis; Schizosaccharomyces pombe his5; yeast auxotrophic marker; corresponds to S. cerevisiae HIS3
   4057..4254    +  terminator     TEF terminator: Ashbya gossypii TEF terminator
   4459..4719    +  CDS            TIM9: TIM9_YEAST - Experimental evidence at protein level: Swiss-Prot protein existence level 1. Mitochondrial intermembrane chaperone that participates in the import and insertion of multi-pass transmembrane proteins into the mitochondrial inner membrane. Also required for the transfer of beta- barrel precursors from the TOM complex to the sorting and assembly machinery (SAM complex) of the outer membrane. Acts as a chaperone-like protein that protects the hydrophobic precursors from aggregation and guide them through the mitochondrial intermembrane space. Compared to TIM10, it may have a strong st
   4777..4931    +  CDS            lacZα (fragment): LacZα fragment of β-galactosidase; lacZ fragment
   4937..4988    -  misc_feature   bom (fragment): basis of mobility region from pBR322
   5007..5387    +  rep_origin     M13 ori (sequence partly withheld): M13 bacteriophage origin of replication; arrow indicates direction of (+) strand synthesis
   5463..5512    -  misc_feature   bom (fragment): basis of mobility region from pBR322
   5614..5649    -  CDS            rop (fragment): Rop protein, which maintains plasmids at low copy number; rop
   5744..5848    +  promoter       AmpR promoter: bla
   5849..6709    +  CDS            AmpR: β-lactamase; bla; confers resistance to ampicillin, carbenicillin, and related antibiotics
   6880..7468    +  rep_origin     ori: high-copy-number ColE1/pMB1/pBR322/pUC origin of replication
