[The description below was written by a language model from this plasmid's Addgene catalogue record and pLannotate feature annotations shown in this document.]
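Description:
pNC861 is a yeast reporter plasmid built on the pUC118 phagemid backbone. It is one of a family of constructs made to test destabilized cyan fluorescent proteins as transcriptional reporters in Saccharomyces cerevisiae. In E. coli it is maintained at high copy from the pUC-type ColE1 origin and selected with ampicillin through the bla gene. The backbone also keeps the M13 origin for single-stranded DNA production and the lac promoter/lacZα remnants that flank the cloning site. No yeast replication origin (2μ or CEN/ARS) is annotated.

The roughly 4.5 kb CFP-reporter cassette sits between SacI and SalI sites. The GAL1,10 upstream activating/promoter region, which is Gal4-regulated and galactose-inducible, drives a fusion that begins with yeast ubiquitin. A short segment derived from lacI follows, which appears to correspond to the "ek" linker in the record. Next comes an Aequorea fluorescent protein coding sequence; the annotation software labels it GFP, but the depositor describes it as CFP. The fusion ends at the ADH1 terminator. The "UbiY" designation suggests an N-end-rule design. In that design, cleavage of ubiquitin exposes a tyrosine at the new N-terminus, which shortens the reporter's half-life so that fluorescence follows promoter activity more closely. The details are in depositor attachments that are not included here.

Downstream of the reporter is a S. pombe his5 marker under Ashbya gossypii TEF promoter and terminator control, which complements his3 in budding yeast. The cassette is bounded by a URA3 fragment on one side and TIM9 sequence on the other. Together with the missing yeast origin, this suggests the cassette is meant for chromosomal integration near the URA3 locus, although the record does not say so explicitly.
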