Addgene plasmid #20391: pNC861
Depositing lab: Beverly Errede. Depositing organization: University of North Carolina at Chapel Hill. Publication: A family of destabilized cyan fluorescent proteins as transcriptional reporters in S. cerevisiae. Hackett EA, Esch RK, Maleri S, Errede B. Yeast. 2006 Apr 15. 23(5):333-49. 10.1002/yea.1358 PubMed 16598699.
Backbone
  Vector backbone: pUC118
  Backbone size w/o insert (bp): 3162
  Vector type: Yeast Expression
Growth in bacteria
  Bacterial resistance: Ampicillin, 100 μg/mL
  Growth temperature: 37°C
  Growth strain: DH5alpha
  Copy number: High Copy
Gene/Insert
  Gene/Insert name: CFP-reporter
  Insert size (bp): 4487
  Mutation: X=UbiY (see schematic) linker: ek
  Cloning method: Restriction Enzyme; 5′ cloning site SacI (not destroyed); 3′ cloning site SalI (not destroyed)
  Sequencing primers: 5′ CTCTCCACTGAGAGAAAA (prim586)
Terms and licenses: Academic/Nonprofit Terms; Industry Terms: Not Available to Industry
Depositor comments: See attachments for details Cassette: CFP-reporter; UAS: GAL1,10; X: UbiY; Linker: ek
How to cite: pNC861 was a gift from Beverly Errede (Addgene plasmid # 20391 ; http://n2t.net/addgene:20391 ; RRID:Addgene_20391)
