>Addgene plasmid #20391 | pNC861 | addgene partial sequence | sequence record 26508 | 20391 with prim586 (CTCTCCACTGAGAGAAAA)
NGGGACAACTCCAGTGAAAAGTTCTTCTCCTTTACTGGATCTCTGCATTAATGAATCGGCCAACGCGCGG
GGAGAGGCGGTTTGCGTATTGGGCGCCAGGGTGGTTTTTCTTTTCACCAGTGAGACGGGCAACAGCCAAG
CTCCGGATCCGTGATAACCACCTCTTAGCCTTAGCACAAGATGTAAGGTGGACTCCTTCTGAATGTTGTA
ATCAGACAGCGTTCTACCGTCTTCTAGCTGCTTACCGGCAAAGATCAATCTTTGTTGATCTGGAGGGATA
CCTTCCTTGTCTTGAATTTTCGACTTAACGTTGTCGATGGTATCGGAAGATTCAACTTCCAATGTTATGG
TTTTACCGGTCAAAGTCTTGACGAAAATCTGCATAATCTATTAGTTAAAGTAAAGTGGGAGGGAGAGTTC
GAGAGTTCTTTTCGTATTGTAGTAGATAGAAGATATACTTATCCTTATCCGTACAGTTCTTGCTCTTTCT
GAAGTAGCACTTTCGGAAGAAGAAAGATAAGCAGGCGAATTGATCCGGTAATTTAGTGTGTGTATTTGTG
TTTGCGTGTCTATAGAAGTATAGTAATTTATGCTACAAAGGACCTAATGTATAAGGAAAGAATATTTAGA
GAAAAGAAGAAAACAAGAGTTTTATATACATACAGAGCACATGCATGCCATATGATCATGTGTCGTCGCA
CACATATATATATGCCTGTATGTGTCAGCACTAAAGTTGCCTGGNCATCCACGCTATATACACGCCTGGN
AGANCCGGGGNTTTTTCTCCTTGACGTTNAAGTATAGAGGNATATTNACAATTTTTTGNTGNTACTTTT
